>Addgene plasmid #19852 | p3xFLAG-MKL1 D301-380 | addgene partial sequence | sequence record 25623 | hMKL1-R 5'-tgtctttctcctgcagcatc-3'
CCTTNCTCGCCGCCCCCCAGGGCTCAGGCAACAGGACCCGGCCCGGGGGCCCTCCTCCTTCACNAGGATC
TGCAGTGGCGAGGCCTGCAGGGTCAGCTGCGTCAGAGGTGATGTCACCATCTCACCAAAGGTGTCCCCGG
GGGTGGAGTTTTCATCGCCCGTGCTGAGCAGTGAGCGCTCCGAGGGGGTGGGAGACACGGGGGGCGTGGA
GCCCGTGCTGCCAAACTTCACCACCCCACTGCTGGCCACCGTGGCCACCACCACCTCAGCTGGAGCCAGG
CCTGCTGCCACCAGGGCTGGCCCCGTGCTCAGCCGGGCCGCTGGGAAGGCTACCACCACCTCGCCAGCCT
TGTGCAGGATAGAGGTGGCGGCAGGGGCCTTGGGGGCTCCTGGCACAGGGCTGATTTGGTCTTGGCTAGC
CAGGGCCTCGCCTGCTGACTTTGGCGGGGCAGGCAGGATGGCCTGGTAGTTGTGGTGCTGCTGCTGCTGC
TGGTTGAGGATCTGCAGCTGGAGGAAGAGCTGCTGCTGCTGCAGGATCTTGGCGTAGGATGAGTCCATGG
GGGGTGCCCCCCTGTNTTGNTTCTGGTCCGGGGNNAAATGTANCTGGTGGTACTTAAGCTTCTTCACCTT
TGGCTTCACTCCTTGGCCTTNTNGTGCNGTGTGACTTCTCACTGGCAGACTTGGGTTGGCTTTGCTTAAT
GAGTGTGGGGGTGAATTGGCAGTGGGAANTGNTTCATTGNTGAGCTGGGAGCACAAAGTGGGGAGCAAAG
AGTNTCTGCAGAAGATCTNTGATCCNGCCACGAATGAAAACTGGTGGGACAATGCATACATGTNTATGGC
NCAGTAGAAACTGANNGTGAGTNC
