[The description below was written by a language model from this plasmid's Addgene catalogue record.]
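Description:
p3xFLAG-MKL1 D301-380 is a mammalian expression plasmid built on the commercial pCMV-3xFLAG-7.1 (p3xFLAG-CMV-7.1) backbone of about 4.7 kb. It is propagated in E. coli as a high-copy plasmid under ampicillin selection. As the backbone name indicates, expression in mammalian cells is driven by a CMV promoter. No feature table accompanies the record, so other backbone elements, including any mammalian selection marker, are not stated.

The insert, roughly 2.8 kb, encodes human MKL1 (also known as MAL, BSAC or MRTF-A; gene symbol MRTFA), a coactivator of serum response factor. This version carries an internal deletion removing amino acids 301 to 380. It was cloned between EcoRI and BamHI sites, both of which are retained, placing the coding sequence in frame behind the vector-supplied N-terminal 3xFLAG tag. The depositor notes that this triple tag includes variant FLAG repeats yet is well recognised by the anti-FLAG M2 monoclonal antibody, so the protein can be followed by immunoblotting, immunoprecipitation or immunofluorescence.

The construct comes from a study showing that serum-induced phosphorylation of MKL1 through the ERK1/2 pathway inhibits its nuclear localisation. In that context it presumably serves as one of a set of deletion mutants for transient expression in cultured cells, used to map regions of MKL1 that contribute to its phosphorylation, subcellular distribution or coactivator function. The record does not state the specific functional consequence of removing residues 301 to 380.
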