Addgene plasmid #19852: p3xFLAG-MKL1 D301-380
Depositing lab: Ron Prywes. Depositing organization: Columbia University. Publication: Serum-induced phosphorylation of the serum response factor coactivator MKL1 by the extracellular signal-regulated kinase 1/2 pathway inhibits its nuclear localization. Muehlich S, Wang R, Lee SM, Lewis TC, Dai C, Prywes R. Mol Cell Biol. 2008 Oct;28(20):6302-13. doi: 10.1128/MCB.00427-08. Epub 2008 Aug 11. PubMed 18694962.
Backbone
  Vector backbone: pCMV-3xFLAG-7.1
  Backbone manufacturer: Sigma
  Backbone size w/o insert (bp): 4700
  Vector type: Mammalian Expression
Growth in bacteria
  Bacterial resistance: Ampicillin, 100 μg/mL
  Growth temperature: 37°C
  Growth strain: DH5alpha
  Copy number: High Copy
Gene/Insert
  Gene/Insert name: MKL1 (alt name: MAL, BSAC, MRTF-A)
  Species: H. sapiens (human)
  Insert size (bp): 2800
  Mutation: deleted amino acids 301 to 380
  Entrez Gene: MRTFA (a.k.a. BSAC, MAL, MKL, MKL1, MRTF-A)
  Tag / fusion protein: 3xFLAG (N terminal on backbone)
  Cloning method: Restriction Enzyme; 5′ cloning site EcoRI (not destroyed); 3′ cloning site BamHI (not destroyed)
  Sequencing primers: 5′ NA
Terms and licenses: Academic/Nonprofit Terms; Industry Terms: Not Available to Industry
Depositor comments: The 3xFlag in the vector is from Sigma, p3xFlag-CMV-7.1 has variant flag sequences (DYKDHD) and is recognized well by their anti-flag monoclonal M2.
How to cite: p3xFLAG-MKL1 D301-380 was a gift from Ron Prywes (Addgene plasmid # 19852 ; http://n2t.net/addgene:19852 ; RRID:Addgene_19852)
